>Addgene plasmid #210595 | pEK23 | addgene full sequence | sequence record 417147 | Addgene NGS Result
GTTTACCCGCCAATATATCCTGTCAAACACTGATAGTTTAAACTGAAGGCGGGAAACGACAATCTGATCC
AAGCTCAAGCTCATTCGCCATTCAGGCTGCGCAACTGTTGGGAAGGGCGATCGGTGCGGGCCTCTTCGCT
ATTACGCCAGCTGGCGAAAGGGGGATGTGCTGCAAGGCGATTAAGTTGGGTAACGCCAGGGTTTTCCCAG
TCACGACGTTGTAAAACGACGGCCAGTGCCAAGCTTTTGAGATGATAGAGTAAGAGTAGGTAAACTGTGG
TAGTTAAAGTAGCAGTTGGTACTGGATGGTCGAGTTATAGAATGGTGGGAAGCACCTATTCATTTATAGG
CAAAACAAGGGCGGATTATGATGGGGGTGAGGCGCAGCAGGGTGGGGCACAACCACGAGCTCTATTGAAT
CGAACATGGTTTTGGGGCAGGCTACTGCGCCGCATCTTTAAACTCTGTACGATATATAAACCACAGTTTC
TTGCACAACAAATCCTCATCAACAGTTCTCTATTATCTACTATCTACTATCACATTAATTAATGGGTAAA
AAGCCTGAACTCACCGCGACGTCTGTCGAGAAGTTTCTGATCGAAAAGTTCGACAGCGTCTCCGACCTGA
TGCAGCTCTCGGAGGGCGAAGAATCTCGTGCTTTCAGCTTCGATGTAGGAGGGCGTGGATATGTCCTGCG
GGTAAATAGCTGCGCCGATGGTTTCTACAAAGATCGTTATGTTTATCGGCACTTTGCATCGGCCGCGCTC
CCGATTCCGGAAGTGCTTGACATTGGGGAATTCAGCGAGAGCCTGACCTATTGCATCTCCCGCCGTGCAC
AGGGTGTCACGTTGCAAGACCTGCCTGAAACCGAACTGCCCGCTGTTCTGCAGCCGGTCGCGGAGGCCAT
GGATGCGATCGCTGCGGCCGATCTTAGCCAGACGAGCGGGTTCGGCCCATTCGGACCGCAAGGAATCGGT
CAATACACTACATGGCGTGATTTCATATGCGCGATTGCTGATCCCCATGTGTATCACTGGCAAACTGTGA
TGGACGACACCGTCAGTGCGTCCGTCGCGCAGGCTCTCGATGAGCTGATGCTTTGGGCCGAGGACTGCCC
CGAAGTCCGGCACCTCGTGCACGCGGATTTCGGCTCCAACAATGTCCTGACGGACAATGGCCGCATAACA
GCGGTCATTGACTGGAGCGAGGCGATGTTCGGGGATTCCCAATACGAGGTCGCCAACATCTTCTTCTGGA
GGCCGTGGTTGGCTTGTATGGAGCAGCAGACGCGCTACTTCGAGCGGAGGCATCCGGAGCTTGCAGGATC
GCCGCGGCTCCGGGCGTATATGCTCCGCATTGGTCTTGACCAACTCTATCAGAGCTTGGTTGACGGCAAT
TTCGATGATGCAGCTTGGGCGCAGGGTCGATGCGACGCAATCGTCCGATCCGGAGCCGGGACTGTCGGGC
GTACACAAATCGCCCGCAGAAGCGCGGCCGTCTGGACCGATGGCTGTGTAGAAGTACTCGCCGATAGTGG
AAACCGACGCCCCAGCACTCGTCCGAGGGCAAAGGAAGGAGGAGGAGGATCCATGGTCTTCACACTCGAA
GATTTCGTTGGGGACTGGCGACAGACAGCCGGCTACAACCTGGACCAAGTCCTTGAACAGGGAGGTGTGT
CCAGTTTGTTTCAGAATCTCGGGGTGTCCGTAACTCCGATCCAAAGGATTGTCCTGAGCGGTGAAAATGG
GCTGAAGATCGACATCCATGTCATCATCCCGTATGAAGGTCTGAGCGGCGACCAAATGGGCCAGATCGAA
AAAATTTTTAAGGTGGTGTACCCTGTGGATGATCATCACTTTAAGGTGATCCTGCACTATGGCACACTGG
TAATCGACGGGGTTACGCCGAACATGATCGACTATTTCGGACGGCCGTATGAAGGCATCGCCGTGTTCGA
CGGCAAAAAGATCACTGTAACAGGGACCCTGTGGAACGGCAACAAAATTATCGACGAGCGCCTGATCAAC
CCCGACGGCTCCCTGCTGTTCCGAGTAACCATCAACGGAGTGACCGGCTGGCGGCTGTGCGAACGCATTC
TGGCGTAAAGGCGCGCCACTTCTAAATAAGCGAATTTCTTATGATTTATGATTTTTATTATTAAATAAGT
TATAAAAAAAATAAGTGTATACAAATTTTAAAGTGACTCTTAGGTTTTAAAACGAAAATTCTTATTCTTG
AGTAACTCTTTCCTGTAGGTCAGGTTGCTTTCTCAGGTATAGTATGAGGTCGCTCTTATTGACCACACCT
CTACCGGGAATTCGTAATCATGTCATAGCTGTTTCCTGTGTGAAATTGTTATCCGCTCACAATTCCACAC
AACATACGAGCCGGAAGCATAAAGTGTAAAGCCTGGGGTGCCTAATGAGTGAGCTAACTCACATTAATTG
CGTTGCGCTCACTGCCCGCTTTCCAGTCGGGAAACCTGTCGTGCCAGCTGCATTAATGAATCGGCCAACG
CGCGGGGAGAGGCGGTTTGCGTATTGGCTAGAGCAATTCGGCGTTAATTCAGTACATTAAAAACGTCCGC
AATGTGTTATTAAGTTGTCTAAGCGTCAATTTGTTTACACCACAATATATCCTGCCACCAGCCAGCCAAC
AGCTCCCCGACCGGCAGCTCGGCACAAAATCACCACTCGATACAGGCAGCCCATCAGTCCGGGACGGCGT
CAGCGGGAGAGCCGTTGTAAGGCGGCAGACTTTGCTCATGTTACCGATGCTATTCGGAAGAACGGCAACT
AAGCTGCCGGGTTTGAAACACGGATGATCTCGCGGAGGGTAGCATGTTGATTGTAACGATGACAGAGCGT
TGCTGCCTGTGATCCAGATCATGAACAATAAAACTGTCTGCTTACATAAACAGTAATACAAGGGGTGTTA
TGAGCCATATTCAACGGGAAACGTCTTGCTCTAGGCCGCGATTAAATTCCAACATGGATGCTGATTTATA
TGGGTATAAATGGGCTCGCGATAATGTCGGGCAATCAGGTGCGACAATCTATCGATTGTATGGGAAGCCC
GATGCGCCAGAGTTGTTTCTGAAACATGGCAAAGGTAGCGTTGCCAATGATGTTACAGATGAGATGGTCA
GACTAAACTGGCTGACGGAATTTATGCCTCTTCCGACCATCAAGCATTTTATCCGTACTCCTGATGATGC
ATGGTTACTCACCACTGCGATCCCCGGGAAAACAGCATTCCAGGTATTAGAAGAATATCCTGATTCAGGT
GAAAATATTGTTGATGCGCTGGCAGTGTTCCTGCGCCGGTTGCATTCGATTCCTGTTTGTAATTGTCCTT
TTAACAGCGATCGCGTATTTCGTCTCGCTCAGGCGCAATCACGAATGAATAACGGTTTGGTTGATGCGAG
TGATTTTGATGACGAGCGTAATGGCTGGCCTGTTGAACAAGTCTGGAAAGAAATGCATAAACTTTTGCCA
TTCTCACCGGATTCAGTCGTCACTCATGGTGATTTCTCACTTGATAACCTTATTTTTGACGAGGGGAAAT
TAATAGGTTGTATTGATGTTGGACGAGTCGGAATCGCAGACCGATACCAGGATCTTGCCATCCTATGGAA
CTGCCTCGGTGAGTTTTCTCCTTCATTACAGAAACGGCTTTTTCAAAAATATGGTATTGATAATCCTGAT
ATGAATAAATTGCAGTTTCATTTGATGCTCGATGAGTTTTTCTAAGAATTAATTCATGATCCTGCATGAC
CAAAATCCCTTAACGTGAGTTTTCGTTCCACTGAGCGTCAGACCCCGTAGAAAAGATCAAAGGATCTTCT
TGAGATCCTTTTTTTCTGCGCGTAATCTGCTGCTTGCAAACAAAAAAACCACCGCTACCAGCGGTGGTTT
GTTTGCCGGATCAAGAGCTACCAACTCTTTTTCCGAAGGTAACTGGCTTCAGCAGAGCGCAGATACCAAA
TACTGTCCTTCTAGTGTAGCCGTAGTTAGGCCACCACTTCAAGAACTCTGTAGCACCGCCTACATACCTC
GCTCTGCTAATCCTGTTACCAGTGGCTGCTGCCAGTGGCGATAAGTCGTGTCTTACCGGGTTGGACTCAA
GACGATAGTTACCGGATAAGGCGCAGCGGTCGGGCTGAACGGGGGGTTCGTGCACACAGCCCAGCTTGGA
GCGAACGACCTACACCGAACTGAGATACCTACAGCGTGAGCTATGAGAAAGCGCCACGCTTCCCGAAGGG
AGAAAGGCGGACAGGTATCCGGTAAGCGGCAGGGTCGGAACAGGAGAGCGCACGAGGGAGCTTCCAGGGG
GAAACGCCTGGTATCTTTATAGTCCTGTCGGGTTTCGCCACCTCTGACTTGAGCGTCGATTTTTGTGATG
CTCGTCAGGGGGGCGGAGCCTATGGAAAAACGCCAGCAACGCGGCCTTTTTACGGTTCCTGGCCTTTTGC
TGGCCTTTTGCTCACATGTTCTTTCCTGCGTTATCCCCTGATTCTGTGGATAACCGTATTACCGCCTTTG
AGTGAGCTGATACCGCTCGCCGCAGCCGAACGACCGAGCGCAGCGAGTCAGTGAGCGAGGAAGCGGAAGA
GCGCCTGATGCGGTATTTTCTCCTTACGCATCTGTGCGGTATTTCACACCGCATATGGTGCACTCTCAGT
ACAATCTGCTCTGATGCCGCATAGTTAAGCCAGTATACACTCCGCTATCGCTACGTGACTGGGTCATGGC
TGCGCCCCGACACCCGCCAACACCCGCTGACGCGCCCTGACGGGCTTGTCTGCTCCCGGCATCCGCTTAC
AGACAAGCTGTGACCGTCTCCGGGAGCTGCATGTGTCAGAGGTTTTCACCGTCATCACCGAAACGCGCGA
GGCAGGGTGCCTTGATGTGGGCGCCGGCGGTCGAGTGGCGACGGCGCGGCTTGTCCGCGCCCTGGTAGAT
TGCCTGGCCGTAGGCCAGCCATTTTTGAGCGGCCAGCGGCCGCGATAGGCCGACGCGAAGCGGCGGGGCG
TAGGGAGCGCAGCGACCGAAGGGTAGGCGCTTTTTGCAGCTCTTCGGCTGTGCGCTGGCCAGACAGTTAT
GCACAGGCCAGGCGGGTTTTAAGAGTTTTAATAAGTTTTAAAGAGTTTTAGGCGGAAAAATCGCCTTTTT
TCTCTTTTATATCAGTCACTTACATGTGTGACCGGTTCCCAATGTACGGCTTTGGGTTCCCAATGTACGG
GTTCCGGTTCCCAATGTACGGCTTTGGGTTCCCAATGTACGTGCTATCCACAGGAAAGAGACCTTTTCGA
CCTTTTTCCCCTGCTAGGGCAATTTGCCCTAGCATCTGCTCCGTACATTAGGAACCGGCGGATGCTTCGC
CCTCGATCAGGTTGCGGTAGCGCATGACTAGGATCGGGCCAGCCTGCCCCGCCTCCTCCTTCAAATCGTA
CTCCGGCAGGTCATTTGACCCGATCAGCTTGCGCACGGTGAAACAGAACTTCTTGAACTCTCCGGCGCTG
CCACTGCGTTCGTAGATCGTCTTGAACAACCATCTGGCTTCTGCCTTGCCTGCGGCGCGGCGTGCCAGGC
GGTAGAGAAAACGGCCGATGCCGGGATCGATCAAAAAGTAATCGGGGTGAACCGTCAGCACGTCCGGGTT
CTTGCCTTCTGTGATCTCGCGGTACATCCAATCAGCTAGCTCGATCTCGATGTACTCCGGCCGCCCGGTT
TCGCTCTTTACGATCTTGTAGCGGCTAATCAAGGCTTCACCCTCGGATACCGTCACCAGGCGGCCGTTCT
TGGCCTTCTTCGTACGCTGCATGGCAACGTGCGTGGTGTTTAACCGAATGCAGGTTTCTACCAGGTCGTC
TTTCTGCTTTCCGCCATCGGCTCGCCGGCAGAACTTGAGTACGTCCGCAACGTGTGGACGGAACACGCGG
CCGGGCTTGTCTCCCTTCCCTTCCCGGTATCGGTTCATGGATTCGGTTAGATGGGAAACCGCCATCAGTA
CCAGGTCGTAATCCCACACACTGGCCATGCCGGCCGGCCCTGCGGAAACCTCTACGTGCCCGTCTGGAAG
CTCGTAGCGGATCACCTCGCCAGCTCGTCGGTCACGCTTCGACAGACGGAAAACGGCCACGTCCATGATG
CTGCGACTATCGCGGGTGCCCACGTCATAGAGCATCGGAACGAAAAAATCTGGTTGCTCGTCGCCCTTGG
GCGGCTTCCTAATCGACGGCGCACCGGCTGCCGGCGGTTGCCGGGATTCTTTGCGGATTCGATCAGCGGC
CGCTTGCCACGATTCACCGGGGCGTGCTTCTGCCTCGATGCGTTGCCGCTGGGCGGCCTGCGCGGCCTTC
AACTTCTCCACCAGGTCATCACCCAGCGCCGCGCCGATTTGTACCGGGCCGGATGGTTTGCGACCGCTCA
CGCCGATTCCTCGGGCTTGGGGGTTCCAGTGCCATTGCAGGGCCGGCAGACAACCCAGCCGCTTACGCCT
GGCCAACCGCCCGTTCCTCCACACATGGGGCATTCCACGGCGTCGGTGCCTGGTTGTTCTTGATTTTCCA
TGCCGCCTCCTTTAGCCGCTAAAATTCATCTACTCATTTATTCATTTGCTCATTTACTCTGGTAGCTGCG
CGATGTATTCAGATAGCAGCTCGGTAATGGTCTTGCCTTGGCGTACCGCGTACATCTTCAGCTTGGTGTG
ATCCTCCGCCGGCAACTGAAAGTTGACCCGCTTCATGGCTGGCGTGTCTGCCAGGCTGGCCAACGTTGCA
GCCTTGCTGCTGCGTGCGCTCGGACGGCCGGCACTTAGCGTGTTTGTGCTTTTGCTCATTTTCTCTTTAC
CTCATTAACTCAAATGAGTTTTGATTTAATTTCAGCGGCCAGCGCCTGGACCTCGCGGGCAGCGTCGCCC
TCGGGTTCTGATTCAAGAACGGTTGTGCCGGCGGCGGCAGTGCCTGGGTAGCTCACGCGCTGCGTGATAC
GGGACTCAAGAATGGGCAGCTCGTACCCGGCCAGCGCCTCGGCAACCTCACCGCCGATGCGCGTGCCTTT
GATCGCCCGCGACACGACAAAGGCCGCTTGTAGCCTTCCATCCGTGACCTCAATGCGCTGCTTAACCAGC
TCCACCAGGTCGGCGGTGGCCCATATGTCGTAAGGGCTTGGCTGCACCGGAATCAGCACGAAGTCGGCTG
CCTTGATCGCGGACACAGCCAAGTCCGCCGCCTGGGGCGCTCCGTCGATCACTACGAAGTCGCGCCGGCC
GATGGCCTTCACGTCGCGGTCAATCGTCGGGCGGTCGATGCCGACAACGGTTAGCGGTTGATCTTCCCGC
ACGGCCGCCCAATCGCGGGCACTGCCCTGGGGATCGGAATCGACTAACAGAACATCGGCCCCGGCGAGTT
GCAGGGCGCGGGCTAGATGGGTTGCGATGGTCGTCTTGCCTGACCCGCCTTTCTGGTTAAGTACAGCGAT
AACCTTCATGCGTTCCCCTTGCGTATTTGTTTATTTACTCATCGCATCATATACGCAGCGACCGCATGAC
GCAAGCTGTTTTACTCAAATACACATCACCTTTTTAGACGGCGGCGCTCGGTTTCTTCAGCGGCCAAGCT
GGCCGGCCAGGCCGCCAGCTTGGCATCAGACAAACCGGCCAGGATTTCATGCAGCCGCACGGTTGAGACG
TGCGCGGGCGGCTCGAACACGTACCCGGCCGCGATCATCTCCGCCTCGATCTCTTCGGTAATGAAAAACG
GTTCGTCCTGGCCGTCCTGGTGCGGTTTCATGCTTGTTCCTCTTGGCGTTCATTCTCGGCGGCCGCCAGG
GCGTCGGCCTCGGTCAATGCGTCCTCACGGAAGGCACCGCGCCGCCTGGCCTCGGTGGGCGTCACTTCCT
CGCTGCGCTCAAGTGCGCGGTACAGGGTCGAGCGATGCACGCCAAGCAGTGCAGCCGCCTCTTTCACGGT
GCGGCCTTCCTGGTCGATCAGCTCGCGGGCGTGCGCGATCTGTGCCGGGGTGAGGGTAGGGCGGGGGCCA
AACTTCACGCCTCGGGCCTTGGCGGCCTCGCGCCCGCTCCGGGTGCGGTCGATGATTAGGGAACGCTCGA
ACTCGGCAATGCCGGCGAACACGGTCAACACCATGCGGCCGGCCGGCGTGGTGGTGTCGGCCCACGGCTC
TGCCAGGCTACGCAGGCCCGCGCCGGCCTCCTGGATGCGCTCGGCAATGTCCAGTAGGTCGCGGGTGCTG
CGGGCCAGGCGGTCTAGCCTGGTCACTGTCACAACGTCGCCAGGGCGTAGGTGGTCAAGCATCCTGGCCA
GCTCCGGGCGGTCGCGCCTGGTGCCGGTGATCTTCTCGGAAAACAGCTTGGTGCAGCCGGCCGCGTGCAG
TTCGGCCCGTTGGTTGGTCAAGTCCTGGTCGTCGGTGCTGACGCGGGCATAGCCCAGCAGGCCAGCGGCG
GCGCTCTTGTTCATGGCGTAATGTCTCCGGTTCTAGTCGCAAGTATTCTACTTTATGCGACTAAAACACG
CGACAAGAAAACGCCAGGAAAAGGGCAGGGCGGCAGCCTGTCGCGTAACTTAGGACTTGTGCGACATGTC
GTTTTCAGAAGACGGCTGCACTGAACGTCAGAAGGAAAAGTGCCACCTGAACGAAGCATCTGTGCTTCAT
TTTGTAGAACAAAAATGCAACGCGAGAGCGCTAATTTTTCAAACAAAGAATCTGAGCTGCATTTTTACAG
AACAGAAATGCAACGCGAAAGCGCTATTTTACCAACGAAGAATCTGTGCTTCATTTTTGTAAAACAAAAA
TGCAACGCGAGAGCGCTAATTTTTCAAACAAAGAATCTGAGCTGCATTTTTACAGAACAGAAATGCAACG
CGAGAGCGCTATTTTACCAACAAAGAATCTATACTTCTTTTTTGTTCTACAAAAATGCATCCCGAGAGCG
CTATTTTTCTAACAAAGCATCTTAGATTACTTTTTTTCTCCTTTGTGCGCTCTATAATGCAGTCTCTTGA
TAACTTTTTGCACTGTAGGTCCGTTAAGGTTAGAAGAAGGCTACTTTGGTGTCTATTTTCTCTTCCATAA
AAAAAGCCTGACTCCACTTCCCGCGTTTACTGATTACTAGCGAAGCTGCGGGTGCATTTTTTCAAGATAA
AGGCATCCCCGATTATATTCTATACCGATGTGGATTGCGCATACTTTGTGAACAGAAAGTGATAGCGTTG
ATGATTCTTCATTGGTCAGAAAATTATGAACGGTTTCTTCTATTTTGTCTCTATATACTACGTATAGGAA
ATGTTTACATTTTCGTATTGTTTTCGATTCACTCTATGAATAGTTCTTACTACAATTTTTTTGTCTAAAG
AGTAATACTAGAGATAAACATAAAAAATGTAGAGGTCGAGTTTAGATGCAAGTTCAAGGAGCGAAAGGTG
GATGGGTAGGTTATATAGGGATATAGCACAGAGATATATAGCAAAGAGATACTTTTGAGCAATGTTTGTG
GAAGCGGTATTCGCAATATTTTAGTAGCTCGTTACAGTCCGGTGCGTTTTTGGTTTTTTGAAAGTGCGTC
TTCAGAGCGCTTTTGGTTTTCAAAAGCGCTCTGAAGTTCCTATACTTTCTAGAGAATAGGAACTTCGGAA
TAGGAACTTCAAAGCGTTTCCGAAAACGAGCGCTTCCGAAAATGCAACGCGAGCTGCGCACATACAGCTC
ACTGTTCACGTCGCACCTATATCTGCGTGTTGCCTGTATATATATATACATGAGAAGAACGGCATAGTGC
GTGTTTATGCTTAAATGCGTACTTATATGCGTCTATTTATGTAGGATGAAAGGTAGTCTAGTACCTCCTG
TGATATTATCCCATTCCATGCGGGGTATCGTATGCTTCCTTCAGCACTACCCTTTAGCTGTTCTATATGC
TGCCACTCCTCAATTGGATTAGTCTCATCCTTCAATGCTATCATTTCCTTTGATATTGGATCATACTAAG
AAACCATTATTATCATGACATTAACCTATAAAAATAGGCGTATCACGAGGCCCTTTCGTCTCGCGCGTTT
CGGTGATGACGGTGAAAACCTCTGACACATGCAGCTCCCGGAGACGGTCACAGCTTGTCTGTAAGCGGAT
GCCGGGAGCAGACAAGCCCGTCAGGGCGCGTCAGCGGGTGTTGGCGGGTGTCGGGGCTGGCTTAACTATG
CGGCATCAGAGCAGATTGTACTGAGAGTGCACCATACCACCTTTTCAATTCATCATTTTTTTTTTATTCT
TTTTTTTGATTTCGGTTTCCTTGAAATTTTTTTGATTCGGTAATCTCCGAACAGAAGGAAGAACGAAGGA
AGGAGCACAGACTTAGATTGGTATATATACGCATATGTAGTGTTGAAGAAACATGAAATTGCCCAGTATT
CTTAACCCAACTGCACAGAACAAAAACCTGCAGGAAACGAAGATAAATCATGTCGAAAGCTACATATAAG
GAACGTGCTGCTACTCATCCTAGTCCTGTTGCTGCCAAGCTATTTAATATCATGCACGAAAAGCAAACAA
ACTTGTGTGCTTCATTGGATGTTCGTACCACCAAGGAATTACTGGAGTTAGTTGAAGCATTAGGTCCCAA
AATTTGTTTACTAAAAACACATGTGGATATCTTGACTGATTTTTCCATGGAGGGCACAGTTAAGCCGCTA
AAGGCATTATCCGCCAAGTACAATTTTTTACTCTTCGAAGACAGAAAATTTGCTGACATTGGTAATACAG
TCAAATTGCAGTACTCTGCGGGTGTATACAGAATAGCAGAATGGGCAGACATTACGAATGCACACGGTGT
GGTGGGCCCAGGTATTGTTAGCGGTTTGAAGCAGGCGGCAGAAGAAGTAACAAAGGAACCTAGAGGCCTT
TTGATGCTAGCAGAATTGTCATGCAAGGGCTCCCTATCTACTGGAGAATATACTAAGGGTACTGTTGACA
TTGCGAAGAGCGACAAAGATTTTGTTATCGGCTTTATTGCTCAAAGAGACATGGGTGGAAGAGATGAAGG
TTACGATTGGTTGATTATGACACCCGGTGTGGGTTTAGATGACAAGGGAGACGCATTGGGTCAACAGTAT
AGAACCGTGGATGATGTGGTCTCTACAGGATCTGACATTATTATTGTTGGAAGAGGACTATTTGCAAAGG
GAAGGGATGCTAAGGTAGAGGGTGAACGTTACAGAAAAGCAGGCTGGGAAGCATATTTGAGAAGATGCGG
CCAGCAAAACTAAAAAACTGTATTATAAGTAAATGCATGTATACTAAACTCACAAATTAGAGCTTCAATT
TAATTATATCAGTTATTACCTGGCATGCACATACAAATGGACGAACGGATAAACCTTTTCACGCCCTTTT
AAATATCCGATTATTCTAATAAACGCTCTTTTCTCTTAG
Features (pLannotate 1.2.2; 23 found; start..end, strand, type, name):
      1..25      -  misc_feature   RB T-DNA repeat: right border repeat from nopaline C58 T-DNA
     84..238     -  CDS            lacZα (fragment): LacZα fragment of β-galactosidase; lacZ fragment
    558..1577    +  CDS            HygR: aminoglycoside phosphotransferase from E. coli; aph(4)-Ia; confers resistance to hygromycin
   1593..2108    +  CDS            Nluc: NanoLuc® luciferase human codon-optimized
   2130..2317    +  terminator     ADH1 terminator: S. cerevisiae ADH1; transcription terminator for the S. cerevisiae alcohol dehydrogenase 1 (ADH1) gene
   2354..2376    -  protein_bind   lac operator (fragment): The lac repressor binds to the lac operator to inhibit transcription in E. coli. This inhibition can be relieved by adding lactose or isopropyl-β-D-thiogalactopyranoside (IPTG). lac repressor encoded by lacI
   2380..2410    -  promoter       lac promoter: promoter for the E. coli lac operon
   2425..2446    -  protein_bind   CAP binding site: CAP binding activates transcription in the presence of cAMP. E. coli catabolite activator protein
   2459..2547    -  CDS            lacI (fragment): lac repressor; lacI; The lac repressor binds to the lac operator to inhibit transcription in E. coli. This inhibition can be relieved by adding lactose or isopropyl-β-D-thiogalactopyranoside (IPTG).
   2623..2647    -  misc_feature   LB T-DNA repeat: left border repeat from nopaline C58 T-DNA
   2940..3755    +  CDS            KanR: aminoglycoside phosphotransferase; aph(3')-Ia; confers resistance to kanamycin in bacteria or G418 (Geneticin®) in eukaryotes
   3850..4438    +  rep_origin     ori: high-copy-number ColE1/pMB1/pBR322/pUC origin of replication
   4624..4764    -  misc_feature   bom: basis of mobility region from pBR322
   4866..4905    -  CDS            rop (fragment): Rop protein, which maintains plasmids at low copy number; rop
   5108..5302    -  rep_origin     pVS1 oriV: origin of replication for the Pseudomonas plasmid pVS1 (Heeb et al., 2000)
   5368..6441    -  CDS            pVS1 RepA: replication protein from the Pseudomonas plasmid pVS1 (Heeb et al., 2000)
   6870..7499    -  CDS            pVS1 StaA: stability protein from the Pseudomonas plasmid pVS1 (Heeb et al., 2000)
   8059..8460    -  CDS            Y4CG_SINFN (fragment): Protein inferred from homology: Swiss-Prot protein existence level 3. From Sinorhizobium fredii (strain NBRC 101917 / NGR234).
   8660..10002   -  rep_origin     2μ ori: yeast 2μ plasmid origin of replication
  10070..10105   +  CDS            rop (fragment): Rop protein, which maintains plasmids at low copy number; rop
  10207..10256   +  misc_feature   bom (fragment): basis of mobility region from pBR322
  10264..10479   +  promoter       URA3 promoter: S. cerevisiae URA3
  10480..11283   +  CDS            URA3: orotidine-5'-phosphate decarboxylase, required for uracil biosynthesis; S. cerevisiae URA3; yeast auxotrophic marker, counterselectable with 5-fluoroorotic acid (5-FOA)
