[The description below was written by a language model from this plasmid's Addgene catalogue record and pLannotate feature annotations shown in this document.]
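Description:
pEK23 is an 11.4 kb reporter plasmid for gene expression in the chytrid fungus Batrachochytrium dendrobatidis, built on the pGI3EM17 backbone. The feature table shows that this backbone is a binary-type shuttle vector. It carries nopaline-type right and left T-DNA border repeats, a high-copy ColE1/pUC origin and a kanamycin resistance gene for propagation in E. coli. It also has the pVS1 origin with its RepA and StaA functions, which normally support replication and stable maintenance in Agrobacterium, together with a pBR322 bom region. A yeast 2μ origin and a URA3 marker with its own promoter are also present, which would allow maintenance and uracil-prototrophy selection in S. cerevisiae, for example for recombination-based assembly, although the record does not say how these elements were used.

The 2.1 kb payload lies between the T-DNA borders, in a region that retains remnants of a lacZα/lac promoter cloning site. According to the catalogue entry, a B. dendrobatidis histone H4 promoter (BdH4pro) drives a single open reading frame. This promoter is not annotated in the feature table but presumably occupies the gap upstream of the coding sequence. In the open reading frame, the hygromycin phosphotransferase gene (hph) is joined through a flexible G4S linker to NanoLuc luciferase, derived from Oplophorus gracilirostris, at the C terminus. Transcription ends at the S. cerevisiae ADH1 terminator. Because the two activities are fused in one protein, transformants can be selected with hygromycin while luminescence gives a sensitive, quantitative readout of expression from the same transcript. The construct is used for establishing and monitoring genetic transformation of this frog-killing pathogen. The record does not specify the delivery method used.
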