Addgene plasmid #210595: pEK23
Purpose: Reporter gene expression in B. dendrobatidis
Depositing lab: Lillian Fritz-Laylin. Depositing organization: University of Massachusetts, Amherst. Publication: Genetic transformation of the frog-killing chytrid fungus Batrachochytrium dendrobatidis. Kalinka E, Brody SM, Swafford AJM, Medina EM, Fritz-Laylin LK. Proc Natl Acad Sci U S A. 2024 Jan 23;121(4):e2317928121. doi: 10.1073/pnas.2317928121. Epub 2024 Jan 18. PubMed 38236738.
Backbone
  Vector backbone: pGI3EM17
  Backbone manufacturer: Edgar Medina
  Backbone size w/o insert (bp): 9378
  Total vector size (bp): 11449
  Vector type: Bacterial Expression, Yeast Expression, Luciferase
  Selectable markers: Hygromycin
Growth in bacteria
  Bacterial resistance: Kanamycin, 50 μg/mL
  Growth temperature: 37°C
  Growth strain: DH5alpha
  Copy number: High Copy
Gene/Insert
  Gene/Insert name: BdH4pro-Hshph-G4S-nanoluc-ScADH1ter
  Species: S. cerevisiae (budding yeast); Batrachochytrium dendrobatidis, Oplophorus gracilirostris
  Insert size (bp): 2071
  Promoter: BdH4pro
  Tag / fusion protein: NanoLuc luciferase (C terminal on insert)
  Cloning method: Ligation Independent Cloning
  Sequencing primers: 5′ gtaaaacgacggccagt; 3′ caggaaacagctatgac
Terms and licenses: Academic/Nonprofit Terms; Industry Terms: Not Available to Industry
Depositor comments: Please visit https://doi.org/10.1101/2023.10.17.561934 for bioRxiv preprint.
How to cite: pEK23 was a gift from Lillian Fritz-Laylin (Addgene plasmid # 210595 ; http://n2t.net/addgene:210595 ; RRID:Addgene_210595)
